Addgene plasmid #170826: PiggyBac EF1a-eGFP-Puro U6 ANXA2 g1
Purpose: PiggyBac Cas13d sgRNA plasmid for ANXA2 knockdown
Depositing lab: Xiaoping Bao. Depositing organization: Purdue University. Publication: Engineering chimeric antigen receptor neutrophils from human pluripotent stem cells for targeted cancer immunotherapy. Chang Y, Syahirah R, Wang X, Jin G, Torregrosa-Allen S, Elzey BD, Hummel SN, Wang T, Li C, Lian X, Deng Q, Broxmeyer HE, Bao X. Cell Rep. 2022 Jul 19;40(3):111128. doi: 10.1016/j.celrep.2022.111128. PubMed 35858579.
Backbone
  Vector backbone: PiggyBac EF1a-eGFP-Puro U6 BbsI
  Backbone size w/o insert (bp): 5575
  Total vector size (bp): 5580
  Vector type: Mammalian Expression ; Piggybac transposon
  Selectable markers: Puromycin
Growth in bacteria
  Bacterial resistance: Ampicillin, 100 μg/mL
  Growth temperature: 37°C
  Growth strain: DH5alpha
  Copy number: High Copy
Gene/Insert
  Gene/Insert name: Cas13d ANXA2 gRNA1
  gRNA/shRNA sequence: CAAACAATTCAGTTGAAAGCAGG
  Species: H. sapiens (human)
  Insert size (bp): 23
  Promoter: U6
  Cloning method: Restriction Enzyme; 5′ cloning site BbsI (destroyed during cloning); 3′ cloning site BbsI (destroyed during cloning)
  Sequencing primers: 5′ TTTCTTGGGTAGTTTGCAGTTTT; 3′ M13 RVS
Terms and licenses: Academic/Nonprofit Terms; Industry Terms: Not Available to Industry
How to cite: PiggyBac EF1a-eGFP-Puro U6 ANXA2 g1 was a gift from Xiaoping Bao (Addgene plasmid # 170826 ; http://n2t.net/addgene:170826 ; RRID:Addgene_170826)
