[The description below was written by a language model from this plasmid's Addgene catalogue record and pLannotate feature annotations shown in this document.]
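Description:
PiggyBac EF1a-eGFP-Puro U6 ANXA2 g1 is a 5,580 bp mammalian expression plasmid built on a PiggyBac transposon backbone and designed to deliver a Cas13d guide RNA against human ANXA2. In bacteria it is maintained as a high-copy plasmid through a ColE1/pUC-type origin and selected with ampicillin via the β-lactamase gene. Short remnants of lac, rop, bom and lacZα sequences in the backbone are cloning-vector leftovers with no evident role in the design.

The payload consists of two units in tandem. An EF-1α core promoter drives EGFP followed by the puromycin N-acetyltransferase gene, terminated by an SV40 polyadenylation signal. This gives both a fluorescent readout and puromycin selection for cells carrying the cassette. The roughly 100 bp between the two coding sequences is unannotated, so the record does not show how they are linked. Immediately downstream, a human U6 RNA polymerase III promoter transcribes the guide. It begins with the 30-base RfxCas13d direct repeat, which forms the scaffold bound by the nuclease, and continues with a 23-nt ANXA2-targeting spacer cloned into BbsI sites that were destroyed in the process.

The automated annotation does not mark the PiggyBac terminal repeats, although the catalogue describes the vector as a transposon. Co-delivery of PiggyBac transposase would normally integrate the cassette stably into the genome. The plasmid does not encode Cas13d, so the nuclease must be supplied separately. The stated purpose is RNA-level knockdown of ANXA2, and the associated work concerns engineering chimeric antigen receptor neutrophils from human pluripotent stem cells.
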