Features (pLannotate 1.2.2; 17 found; start..end, strand, type, name):
      1..212     +  promoter       EF-1α core promoter: core promoter for human elongation factor EF-1α
    238..954     +  CDS            EGFP: EGFP is a basic (constitutively fluorescent) green fluorescent protein published in 1996, derived from Aequorea victoria. It is reported to be a rapidly-maturing weak dimer with moderate acid sensitivity.
   1054..1653    +  CDS            PuroR: puromycin N-acetyltransferase; pac from Streptomyces alboniger; confers resistance to puromycin
   1674..1755    +  polyA_signal   SV40 poly(A) signal: SV40 polyadenylation signal
   1756..1996    +  promoter       U6 promoter: RNA polymerase III promoter for human U6 snRNA
   2006..2035    +  misc_RNA       RfxCas13d DR30: 5' processed 30-base direct repeat for an RfxCas13d gRNA (Konermann et al., 2018)
   2353..2369    -  protein_bind   lac operator: The lac repressor binds to the lac operator to inhibit transcription in E. coli. This inhibition can be relieved by adding lactose or isopropyl-β-D-thiogalactopyranoside (IPTG). lac repressor encoded by lacI
   2377..2407    -  promoter       lac promoter: promoter for the E. coli lac operon
   2422..2443    -  protein_bind   CAP binding site: CAP binding activates transcription in the presence of cAMP. E. coli catabolite activator protein
   2456..2548    -  CDS            lacI (fragment): lac repressor; lacI; The lac repressor binds to the lac operator to inhibit transcription in E. coli. This inhibition can be relieved by adding lactose or isopropyl-β-D-thiogalactopyranoside (IPTG).
   2731..3319    -  rep_origin     ori: high-copy-number ColE1/pMB1/pBR322/pUC origin of replication
   3490..4350    -  CDS            AmpR: β-lactamase; bla; confers resistance to ampicillin, carbenicillin, and related antibiotics
   4351..4455    -  promoter       AmpR promoter: bla
   4550..4585    +  CDS            rop (fragment): Rop protein, which maintains plasmids at low copy number; rop
   4687..4786    +  misc_feature   bom (fragment): basis of mobility region from pBR322
   4792..4949    -  CDS            lacZα (fragment): LacZα fragment of β-galactosidase; lacZ fragment
   5266..5400    +  polyA_signal   SV40 poly(A) signal: SV40 polyadenylation signal
>Addgene plasmid #170826 | PiggyBac EF1a-eGFP-Puro U6 ANXA2 g1 | addgene full sequence | sequence record 335754 | Addgene NGS Result
GGGCAGAGCGCACATCGCCCACAGTCCCCGAGAAGTTGGGGGGAGGGGTCGGCAATTGAACCGGTGCCTA
GAGAAGGTGGCGCGGGGTAAACTGGGAAAGTGATGTCGTGTACTGGCTCCGCCTTTTTCCCGAGGGTGGG
GGAGAACCGTATATAAGTGCAGTAGTCGCCGTGAACGTTCTTTTTCGCAACGGGTTTGCCGCCAGAACAC
AGGTGTCGTGACGCGGGATCCGCCACCATGGTGAGCAAGGGCGAGGAGCTGTTCACCGGGGTGGTGCCCA
TCCTGGTCGAGCTGGACGGCGACGTAAACGGCCACAAGTTCAGCGTGTCCGGCGAGGGCGAGGGCGATGC
CACCTACGGCAAGCTGACCCTGAAGTTCATCTGCACCACCGGCAAGCTGCCCGTGCCCTGGCCCACCCTC
GTGACCACCCTGACCTACGGCGTGCAGTGCTTCAGCCGCTACCCCGACCACATGAAGCAGCACGACTTCT
TCAAGTCCGCCATGCCCGAAGGCTACGTCCAGGAGCGCACCATCTTCTTCAAGGACGACGGCAACTACAA
GACCCGCGCCGAGGTGAAGTTCGAGGGCGACACCCTGGTGAACCGCATCGAGCTGAAGGGCATCGACTTC
AAGGAGGACGGCAACATCCTGGGGCACAAGCTGGAGTACAACTACAACAGCCACAACGTCTATATCATGG
CCGACAAGCAGAAGAACGGCATCAAGGTGAACTTCAAGATCCGCCACAACATCGAGGACGGCAGCGTGCA
GCTCGCCGACCACTACCAGCAGAACACCCCCATCGGCGACGGCCCCGTGCTGCTGCCCGACAACCACTAC
CTGAGCACCCAGTCCGCCCTGAGCAAAGACCCCAACGAGAAGCGCGATCACATGGTCCTGCTGGAGTTCG
TGACCGCCGCCGGGATCACTCTCGGCATGGACGAGCTGTACAAGCCAAAGAAGAAGCGTAAGGTACCCGG
GGGCAGCGGAGAGGGCAGAGGTTCTCTTCTAACATGCGGTGACGTGGAGGAGAATCCCGGCCCTAGGCTC
GAGATGACCGAGTACAAGCCCACGGTGCGCCTCGCCACCCGCGACGACGTCCCCAGGGCCGTACGCACCC
TCGCCGCCGCGTTCGCCGACTACCCCGCCACGCGCCACACCGTCGATCCGGACCGCCACATCGAGCGGGT
CACCGAGCTGCAAGAACTCTTCCTCACGCGCGTCGGGCTCGACATCGGCAAGGTGTGGGTCGCGGACGAC
GGCGCCGCGGTGGCGGTCTGGACCACGCCGGAGAGCGTCGAAGCGGGGGCGGTGTTCGCCGAGATCGGCC
CGCGCATGGCCGAGTTGAGCGGTTCCCGGCTGGCCGCGCAGCAACAGATGGAAGGCCTCCTGGCGCCGCA
CCGGCCCAAGGAGCCCGCGTGGTTCCTGGCCACCGTCGGCGTCTCGCCCGACCACCAGGGCAAGGGTCTG
GGCAGCGCCGTCGTGCTCCCCGGAGTGGAGGCGGCCGAGCGCGCCGGGGTGCCCGCCTTCCTGGAGACCT
CCGCGCCCCGCAACCTCCCCTTCTACGAGCGGCTCGGCTTCACCGTCACCGCCGACGTCGAGGTGCCCGA
AGGACCGCGCACCTGGTGCATGACCCGCAAGCCCGGTGCCTGATCTAGAGGGCCCGTTTAGTTAACTTGT
TTATTGCAGCTTATAATGGTTACAAATAAAGCAATAGCATCACAAATTTCACAAATAAAGCATTTTTTTC
ACTGCGAGGGCCTATTTCCCATGATTCCTTCATATTTGCATATACGATACAAGGCTGTTAGAGAGATAAT
TGGAATTAATTTGACTGTAAACACAAAGATATTAGTACAAAATACGTGACGTAGAAAGTAATAATTTCTT
GGGTAGTTTGCAGTTTTAAAATTATGTTTTAAAATGGACTATCATATGCTTACCGTAACTTGAAAGTATT
TCGATTTCTTGGCTTTATATATCTTGTGGAAAGGACGAAACACCGAACCCCTACCAACTGGTCGGGGTTT
GAAACCAAACAATTCAGTTGAAAGCAGGTTTTTTTTAAAAGTTTTGTTACTTTATAGAAGAAATTTTGAG
TTTTTGTTTTTTTTTAATAAATAAATAAACATAAATAAATTGTTTGTTGAATTTATTATTAGTATGTAAG
TGTAAATATAATAAAACTTAATATCTATTCAAATTAATAAATAAACCTCGATATACAGACCGATAAAACA
CATGCGTCAATTTTACGCATGATTATCTTTAACGTACGTCACAATATGATTATCTTTCTAGGGTTAAGTC
GACCTTGGCGTAATCATGGTCATAGCTGTTTCCTGTGTGAAATTGTTATCCGCTCACAATTCCACACAAC
ATACGAGCCGGAAGCATAAAGTGTAAAGCCTGGGGTGCCTAATGAGTGAGCTAACTCACATTAATTGCGT
TGCGCTCACTGCCCGCTTTCCAGTCGGGAAACCTGTCGTGCCAGCTGCATTAATGAATCGGCCAACGCGC
GGGGAGAGGCGGTTTGCGTATTGGGCGCTCTTCCGCTTCCTCGCTCACTGACTCGCTGCGCTCGGTCGTT
CGGCTGCGGCGAGCGGTATCAGCTCACTCAAAGGCGGTAATACGGTTATCCACAGAATCAGGGGATAACG
CAGGAAAGAACATGTGAGCAAAAGGCCAGCAAAAGGCCAGGAACCGTAAAAAGGCCGCGTTGCTGGCGTT
TTTCCATAGGCTCCGCCCCCCTGACGAGCATCACAAAAATCGACGCTCAAGTCAGAGGTGGCGAAACCCG
ACAGGACTATAAAGATACCAGGCGTTTCCCCCTGGAAGCTCCCTCGTGCGCTCTCCTGTTCCGACCCTGC
CGCTTACCGGATACCTGTCCGCCTTTCTCCCTTCGGGAAGCGTGGCGCTTTCTCATAGCTCACGCTGTAG
GTATCTCAGTTCGGTGTAGGTCGTTCGCTCCAAGCTGGGCTGTGTGCACGAACCCCCCGTTCAGCCCGAC
CGCTGCGCCTTATCCGGTAACTATCGTCTTGAGTCCAACCCGGTAAGACACGACTTATCGCCACTGGCAG
CAGCCACTGGTAACAGGATTAGCAGAGCGAGGTATGTAGGCGGTGCTACAGAGTTCTTGAAGTGGTGGCC
TAACTACGGCTACACTAGAAGAACAGTATTTGGTATCTGCGCTCTGCTGAAGCCAGTTACCTTCGGAAAA
AGAGTTGGTAGCTCTTGATCCGGCAAACAAACCACCGCTGGTAGCGGTGGTTTTTTTGTTTGCAAGCAGC
AGATTACGCGCAGAAAAAAAGGATCTCAAGAAGATCCTTTGATCTTTTCTACGGGGTCTGACGCTCAGTG
GAACGAAAACTCACGTTAAGGGATTTTGGTCATGAGATTATCAAAAAGGATCTTCACCTAGATCCTTTTA
AATTAAAAATGAAGTTTTAAATCAATCTAAAGTATATATGAGTAAACTTGGTCTGACAGTTACCAATGCT
TAATCAGTGAGGCACCTATCTCAGCGATCTGTCTATTTCGTTCATCCATAGTTGCCTGACTCCCCGTCGT
GTAGATAACTACGATACGGGAGGGCTTACCATCTGGCCCCAGTGCTGCAATGATACCGCGAGACCCACGC
TCACCGGCTCCAGATTTATCAGCAATAAACCAGCCAGCCGGAAGGGCCGAGCGCAGAAGTGGTCCTGCAA
CTTTATCCGCCTCCATCCAGTCTATTAATTGTTGCCGGGAAGCTAGAGTAAGTAGTTCGCCAGTTAATAG
TTTGCGCAACGTTGTTGCCATTGCTACAGGCATCGTGGTGTCACGCTCGTCGTTTGGTATGGCTTCATTC
AGCTCCGGTTCCCAACGATCAAGGCGAGTTACATGATCCCCCATGTTGTGCAAAAAAGCGGTTAGCTCCT
TCGGTCCTCCGATCGTTGTCAGAAGTAAGTTGGCCGCAGTGTTATCACTCATGGTTATGGCAGCACTGCA
TAATTCTCTTACTGTCATGCCATCCGTAAGATGCTTTTCTGTGACTGGTGAGTACTCAACCAAGTCATTC
TGAGAATAGTGTATGCGGCGACCGAGTTGCTCTTGCCCGGCGTCAATACGGGATAATACCGCGCCACATA
GCAGAACTTTAAAAGTGCTCATCATTGGAAAACGTTCTTCGGGGCGAAAACTCTCAAGGATCTTACCGCT
GTTGAGATCCAGTTCGATGTAACCCACTCGTGCACCCAACTGATCTTCAGCATCTTTTACTTTCACCAGC
GTTTCTGGGTGAGCAAAAACAGGAAGGCAAAATGCCGCAAAAAAGGGAATAAGGGCGACACGGAAATGTT
GAATACTCATACTCTTCCTTTTTCAATATTATTGAAGCATTTATCAGGGTTATTGTCTCATGAGCGGATA
CATATTTGAATGTATTTAGAAAAATAAACAAATAGGGGTTCCGCGCACATTTCCCCGAAAAGTGCCACCT
GACGTCTAAGAAACCATTATTATCATGACATTAACCTATAAAAATAGGCGTATCACGAGGCCCTTTCGTC
TCGCGCGTTTCGGTGATGACGGTGAAAACCTCTGACACATGCAGCTCCCGGAGACGGTCACAGCTTGTCT
GTAAGCGGATGCCGGGAGCAGACAAGCCCGTCAGGGCGCGTCAGCGGGTGTTGGCGGGTGTCGGGGCTGG
CTTAACTATGCGGCATCAGAGCAGATTGTACTGAGAGTGCACCATATGCGGTGTGAAATACCGCACAGAT
GCGTAAGGAGAAAATACCGCATCAGGCGCCATTCGCCATTCAGGCTGCGCAACTGTTGGGAAGGGCGATC
GGTGCGGGCCTCTTCGCTATTACGCCAGCTGGCGAAAGGGGGATGTGCTGCAAGGCGATTAAGTTGGGTA
ACGCCAGGGTTTTCCCAGTCACGACGTTGTAAAACGACGGCCAGTGAATTCTTAACCCTAGAAAGATAGT
CTGCGTAAAATTGACGCATGCATTCTTGAAATATTGCTCTCTCTTTCTAAATAGCGCGAATCCGTCGCTG
TGCATTTAGGACATCTCAGTCGCCGCTTGGAGCTCCCGTGAGGCGTGCTTGTCAATGCGGTAAGTGTCAC
TGATTTTGAACTATAACGACCGCGTGAGTCAAAATGACGCATGATTATCTTTTACGTGACTTTTAAGATT
TAACTCATACGATAATTATATTGTTATTTCATGTTCTACTTACGTGATAACTTATTATATATATATTTTC
TTGTTATAGATATCAAACTTGTTTATTGCAGCTTATAATGGTTACAAATAAGGCAATAGCATCACAAATT
TCACAAATAAGGCATTTTTTTCACTGCATTCTAGTTTTGGTTTGTCCAAACTCATCAATGTATCTTATCA
TGTCTGGATCTCAAATCCCTCGGAAGCTGCGCCTGTCTTAGGTTGGAGTGATACATTTTTATCACTTTTA
CCCGTCTTTGGATTAGGCAGTAGCTCTGACGGCCCTCCTGTCTTAGGTTAGTGAAAAATGTCACTCTCTT
ACCCGTCATTGGCTGTCCAGCTTAGCTCGCAGGGGAGGTGGTCTACTAGT
